>Addgene plasmid #8573 | pJ3 SHP1 C453S | addgene partial sequence | sequence record 17100 | SV40pro-F 5'-TATTTATGCAGAGGCCGAGG-3'
GTGAGGAGGCTTTTTTGGAGGCCTAGGCTTTTGCAAAGCTTCGATCGTCGACTCTAGAGGATCCCCGGGC
GAGCTCGAATTCCCTCTCCGGAAGCCCCCATGATGGTGAGGTGGTTTCACCGAGACCTCAGTGGGCTGGA
TGCACAGACCCTGCTCAAGGGCCGAGGTGTCCACGGTAGCTTCCTGGCTCGGCCCATTCGCAAGAACCAG
GGTGACTTCTCGCTCTCCGTCGGGGTGGGGGATCAGGTGACCCATATTCGGATCCAAAACTCAGGGGATT
TCTATGACCTGTATGGAGGGGAGAAGTTTGCGACTCTGACAGAGCTGGTGGAGTACTACACTCATCATCA
CGGTGTCCTGCAAGACCGCGACGGCACCATCATCCACCTCAAGTACCCTCTGAACTGCTCCGATCCCACT
AGTGAGAGGTGGTACCATGGCCACATGTCTGGCGGGCAAGCAGAGACGCTGCTGCAGGCCAAGGGCGAGC
CCTGGACGTTTCTTGTGCGTGAGAGCCTCAGCCAGCCTGCAGACTTCGTGCTTTCTG
