[The description below was written by a language model from this plasmid's Addgene catalogue record.]
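Description:
pJ3 SHP1 C453S is a mammalian expression plasmid built on the pJ3omega backbone (about 3.5 kb) and carrying a roughly 2.1 kb human SHP1 cDNA (PTPN6, also known as SH-PTP1, HCP or PTP-1C). It is propagated in E. coli as a high-copy plasmid under ampicillin selection. The record does not list a mammalian selection marker, origin of replication or any epitope tag, and no feature table is provided, so the detailed architecture of the backbone cannot be confirmed here. The promoter is also not stated explicitly. However, the recommended 5′ sequencing primer anneals in the SV40 promoter, which suggests that an SV40 promoter lies upstream of the insert and drives its expression.

The insert was cloned by restriction digestion into an EcoRI site, with EcoRI retained at both ends. The fragment can therefore be released with a single enzyme, but because this cloning is non-directional, its orientation relative to the promoter has to be verified. SHP1 is a cytoplasmic protein tyrosine phosphatase with two SH2 domains, best known as a negative regulator of signalling in haematopoietic cells. The C453S substitution replaces the catalytic cysteine of the phosphatase active site with serine, and the record annotates the mutant as catalytically inactive. Phosphatase-dead mutants of this kind are commonly expressed in cultured mammalian cells as negative controls alongside the wild-type enzyme. They are also used as potential dominant-negative or substrate-binding variants to test whether a SHP1-dependent effect requires its enzymatic activity. The record itself does not specify a particular application.
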