Addgene plasmid #8573: pJ3 SHP1 C453S
Depositing lab: Ben Neel. Depositing organization: Beth Israel Deaconess Medical Center.
Backbone
  Vector backbone: pJ3omega
  Backbone size w/o insert (bp): 3500
  Vector type: Mammalian Expression
Growth in bacteria
  Bacterial resistance: Ampicillin, 100 μg/mL
  Growth temperature: 37°C
  Growth strain: DH5alpha
  Copy number: High Copy
Gene/Insert
  Gene/Insert name: SHP1 (alt names: SH-PTP1; PTPN6)
  Species: H. sapiens (human)
  Insert size (bp): 2100
  Mutation: C453S (catalytically inactive)
  Entrez Gene: PTPN6 (a.k.a. HCP, HCPH, HPTP1C, PTP-1C, SH-PTP1, SHP-1, SHP-1L, SHP1)
  Cloning method: Restriction Enzyme; 5′ cloning site EcoRI (not destroyed); 3′ cloning site EcoR1 (not destroyed)
  Sequencing primers: 5′ SV40pro-F
Terms and licenses: Academic/Nonprofit Terms; Industry Terms: Not Available to Industry
How to cite: pJ3 SHP1 C453S was a gift from Ben Neel (Addgene plasmid # 8573 ; http://n2t.net/addgene:8573 ; RRID:Addgene_8573)
